Addgene plasmid #174574: pICH41308
Purpose: (Empty Backbone) Level 0 Acceptor for CDS to be N-tagged
Depositing lab: Mark Banfield. Depositing organization: John Innes Centre.
Backbone
  Vector backbone: pUAP1
  Vector type: Synthetic Biology
Growth in bacteria
  Bacterial resistance: Spectinomycin, 50 μg/mL
  Growth temperature: 37°C
  Growth strain: DH5alpha
  Copy number: High Copy
Gene/Insert
  Gene/Insert name: None
Terms and licenses: Academic/Nonprofit Terms; Industry Terms: Not Available to Industry
How to cite: pICH41308 was a gift from Mark Banfield (Addgene plasmid # 174574 ; http://n2t.net/addgene:174574 ; RRID:Addgene_174574)
