[The description below was written by a language model from this plasmid's Addgene catalogue record and pLannotate feature annotations shown in this document.]
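Description:
pICH41308 is an empty Level 0 acceptor plasmid for modular synthetic-biology cloning, catalogued as the entry vector for coding sequences that will later be fused to an N-terminal tag. The record lists pUAP1 as its backbone and states that it carries no insert. It is a small plasmid of about 2.8 kb that replicates in E. coli from a high-copy ColE1/pUC-type origin. Selection is with spectinomycin, conferred by the aadA aminoglycoside adenylyltransferase gene, which also gives streptomycin resistance. The short annotated fragments of an integrase and a gentamicin acetyltransferase gene lying just upstream of aadA, near an AmpR (bla) promoter, are non-functional remnants of the source of the resistance cassette rather than working markers. The partial pBR322 bom region and lacI fragment are similar leftovers.

The cloning position is occupied by a lacZα cassette consisting of a CAP binding site, lac promoter and lac operator, followed by a pUC18/19-type multiple cloning site and a lacZα fragment. In acceptor vectors of this kind, the lacZα unit serves as a placeholder that is displaced when a part is inserted, so that recombinant colonies can be told from parental ones by blue/white screening in an α-complementing host. The feature table does not annotate the restriction sites or overhangs that define the assembly junctions, so the exact fusion sites and enzymes are not stated in the record. Once a coding sequence is cloned in, the resulting Level 0 module would typically be combined with promoter, N-terminal tag and terminator modules in higher-level assemblies to build a complete transcription unit.
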