Features (pLannotate 1.2.2; 12 found; start..end, strand, type, name):
    122..143     +  protein_bind   CAP binding site: CAP binding activates transcription in the presence of cAMP. E. coli catabolite activator protein
    158..188     +  promoter       lac promoter: promoter for the E. coli lac operon
    196..212     +  protein_bind   lac operator: The lac repressor binds to the lac operator to inhibit transcription in E. coli. This inhibition can be relieved by adding lactose or isopropyl-β-D-thiogalactopyranoside (IPTG). lac repressor encoded by lacI
    249..305     -  misc_feature   MCS: pUC18/19 multiple cloning site
    302..459     +  CDS            lacZα (fragment): LacZα fragment of β-galactosidase; lacZ fragment
    465..564     -  misc_feature   bom (fragment): basis of mobility region from pBR322
    778..882     +  promoter       AmpR promoter: bla
    873..953     -  CDS            int (fragment): INT2_ECOLX - Protein inferred from homology: Swiss-Prot protein existence level 3. Putative integrase believed to be involved in the insertion of antibiotic resistance genes into plasmids and transposons. From Escherichia coli.
   1041..1097    +  CDS            GmR (fragment): gentamycin acetyltransferase; aacC1; confers resistance to gentamycin
   1104..1892    +  CDS            aadA: S3AD_ECOLX - Experimental evidence at protein level: Swiss-Prot protein existence level 1. Mediates bacterial resistance to the antibiotics streptomycin and spectinomycin. From Escherichia coli.
   2066..2654    +  rep_origin     ori: high-copy-number ColE1/pMB1/pBR322/pUC origin of replication
   2837..106     +  CDS            lacI (fragment) (across the origin): LACI_ECOLI - Experimental evidence at protein level: Swiss-Prot protein existence level 1. Repressor of the lactose operon. Binds allolactose as an inducer. From Escherichia coli (strain K12).
>Addgene plasmid #174574 | pICH41308 | addgene full sequence | sequence record 343531 | Addgene NGS Result
GCAAACCGCCTCTCCCCGCGCGTTGGCCGATTCATTAATCACTCTGTGGTCTCAAATGTTGTCTTCGCAG
CTGGCACGACAGGTTTCCCGACTGGAAAGCGGGCAGTGAGCGCAACGCAATTAATGTGAGTTAGCTCACT
CATTAGGCACCCCAGGCTTTACACTTTATGCTTCCGGCTCGTATGTTGTGTGGAATTGTGAGCGGATAAC
AATTTCACACAGGAAACAGCTATGACCATGATTACGCCAAGCTTGCATGCCTGCAGGTCGACTCTAGAGG
ATCCCCGGGTACCGAGCTCGAATTCACTGGCCGTCGTTTTACAACGTCGTGACTGGGAAAACCCTGGCGT
TACCCAACTTAATCGCCTTGCAGCACATCCCCCTTTCGCCAGCTGGCGTAATAGCGAAGAGGCCCGCACC
GATCGCCCTTCCCAACAGTTGCGCAGCCTGAATGGCGAATGGCGCCTGATGCGGTATTTTCTCCTTACGC
ATCTGTGCGGTATTTCACACCGCATATGGTGCACTCTCAGTACAATCTGCTCTGATGCCGCATAGTTAAG
CCAGCCCCGACACCCGCCAACACCCGCTGACGCGCCCTGACGGGCTTGTCTGCTCCCGGCATCCGCTTAC
AGACAAGCTGTGACGAAGACAAGCTTTGAGACCACGAAGTGGCTCTTCAGTGGACGAAAGGGCCTCGTGA
TACGCCTATTTTTATAGGTTAATGTCATGATAATAATGGTTTCTTAGACGTCAGGTGGCACTTTTCGGGG
AAATGTGCGCGGAACCCCTATTTGTTTATTTTTCTAAATACATTCAAATATGTATCCGCTCATGAGACAA
TAACCCTGATAAATGCTTCAATAATATTGAAAAAGGAAGAGTATGCGCTCACGCAACTGGTCCAGAACCT
TGACCGAACGCAGCGGTGGTAACGGCGCAGTGGCGGTTTTCATGGCTTGTTATGACTGTTTTTTTTTGGG
GTACAGTCTATGCCTCGGGCATCCAAGCAGCAAGCGCGTTACGCCGTGGGTCGATGTTTGATGTTATGGA
GCAGCAACGATGTTACGCAGCAGGGCAGTCGCCCTAAAACAAAGTTAAACATCATGAGGGAAGCGGTGAT
CGCCGAAGTATCGACTCAACTATCAGAGGTAGTTGGCGTCATCGAGCGCCATCTCGAACCGACGTTGCTG
GCCGTACATTTGTACGGCTCCGCAGTGGATGGCGGCCTGAAGCCACACAGCGATATTGATTTGCTGGTTA
CGGTGACCGTAAGGCTTGATGAAACAACGCGGCGAGCTTTGATCAACGACCTTTTGGAAACTTCGGCTTC
CCCTGGAGAGAGCGAGATTCTCCGCGCTGTAGAAGTCACCATTGTTGTGCACGACGACATCATTCCGTGG
CGTTATCCAGCTAAGCGCGAACTGCAATTTGGAGAATGGCAGCGCAATGACATTCTTGCAGGTATCTTCG
AGCCAGCCACGATCGACATTGATCTGGCTATCTTGCTGACAAAAGCAAGAGAACATAGCGTTGCCTTGGT
AGGTCCAGCGGCGGAGGAACTCTTTGATCCGGTTCCTGAACAGGATCTATTTGAGGCGCTAAATGAAACC
TTAACGCTATGGAACTCGCCGCCCGACTGGGCTGGCGATGAGCGAAATGTAGTGCTTACGTTGTCCCGCA
TTTGGTACAGCGCAGTAACCGGCAAAATCGCGCCGAAGGATGTCGCTGCCGACTGGGCAATGGAGCGCCT
GCCGGCCCAGTATCAGCCCGTCATACTTGAAGCTAGACAGGCTTATCTTGGACAAGAAGAAGATCGCTTG
GCCTCGCGCGCAGATCAGTTGGAAGAATTTGTCCATTACGTAAAAGGCGAGATCACCAAGGTAGTCGGCA
AATAACTGTCAGACCAAGTTTACTCATATATACTTTAGATTGATTTAAAACTTCATTTTTAATTTAAAAG
GATCTAGGTGAAGATCCTTTTTGATAATCTCATGACCAAAATCCCTTAACGTGAGTTTTCGTTCCACTGA
GCGTCAGACCCCGTAGAAAAGATCAAAGGATCTTCTTGAGATCCTTTTTTTCTGCGCGTAATCTGCTGCT
TGCAAACAAAAAAACCACCGCTACCAGCGGTGGTTTGTTTGCCGGATCAAGAGCTACCAACTCTTTTTCC
GAAGGTAACTGGCTTCAGCAGAGCGCAGATACCAAATACTGTTCTTCTAGTGTAGCCGTAGTTAGGCCAC
CACTTCAAGAACTCTGTAGCACCGCCTACATACCTCGCTCTGCTAATCCTGTTACCAGTGGCTGCTGCCA
GTGGCGATAAGTCGTGTCTTACCGGGTTGGACTCAAGACGATAGTTACCGGATAAGGCGCAGCGGTCGGG
CTGAACGGGGGGTTCGTGCACACAGCCCAGCTTGGAGCGAACGACCTACACCGAACTGAGATACCTACAG
CGTGAGCTATGAGAAAGCGCCACGCTTCCCGAAGGGAGAAAGGCGGACAGGTATCCGGTAAGCGGCAGGG
TCGGAACAGGAGAGCGCACGAGGGAGCTTCCAGGGGGAAACGCCTGGTATCTTTATAGTCCTGTCGGGTT
TCGCCACCTCTGACTTGAGCGTCGATTTTTGTGATGCTCGTCAGGGGGGCGGAGCCTATGGAAAAACGCC
AGCAACGCGGCCTTTTTACGGTTCCTGGCCTTTTGCTGGCCTTTTGCTCACATGTTCTTTCCTGCGTTAT
CCCCTGATTCTGTGGATAACCGTATTACCGCCTTTGAGTGAGCTGATACCGCTCGCCGCAGCCGAACGAC
CGAGCGCAGCGAGTCAGTGAGCGAGGAAGCGGAAGAGCGCCCAATAC
